Addgene plasmid #70069: pLKO.1-shDnd1-No8
Purpose: TRC lentiviral vector for shRNA against mouse Dnd1 #8
Depositing lab: Thomas Tuschl. Depositing organization: Rockefeller University. Publication: DND1 maintains germline stem cells via recruitment of the CCR4-NOT complex to target mRNAs. Yamaji M, Jishage M, Meyer C, Suryawanshi H, Der E, Yamaji M, Garzia A, Morozov P, Manickavel S, McFarland HL, Roeder RG, Hafner M, Tuschl T. Nature. 2017 Mar 23;543(7646):568-572. doi: 10.1038/nature21690. Epub 2017 Mar 15. PubMed 28297718.
Backbone
  Vector backbone: pLKO.1-TRC cloning vector
  Backbone manufacturer: Addgene #10878
  Backbone size w/o insert (bp): 7032
  Vector type: Mammalian Expression, Lentiviral
  Selectable markers: Puromycin
Growth in bacteria
  Bacterial resistance: Ampicillin, 100 μg/mL
  Growth temperature: 37°C
  Growth strain: NEB Stable
  Copy number: Low Copy
Gene/Insert
  Gene/Insert name: Dnd1 (alt names: dead end homolog 1; RBMS4; DND microRNA-mediated repression inhibitor 1)
  gRNA/shRNA sequence: CCGGTGAAGCAGGTACTATGGTTAACTCGAGTTAACCATAGTACCTGCTTCATTTTTG
  Species: M. musculus (mouse)
  Entrez Gene: Dnd1 (a.k.a. RBMS4, Ter)
  Promoter: EF1alpha
  Cloning method: Restriction Enzyme; 5′ cloning site AgeI (destroyed during cloning); 3′ cloning site EcoRI (destroyed during cloning)
  Sequencing primers: 5′ LKO.1 5'
Terms and licenses: Academic/Nonprofit Terms; Industry Terms: Not Available to Industry
Depositor comments: TRC Clone ID TRCN0000247049
How to cite: pLKO.1-shDnd1-No8 was a gift from Thomas Tuschl (Addgene plasmid # 70069 ; http://n2t.net/addgene:70069 ; RRID:Addgene_70069)
