[The description below was written by a language model from this plasmid's Addgene catalogue record.]
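Description:
pLKO.1-shDnd1-No8 is a lentiviral shRNA vector built on the pLKO.1-TRC cloning backbone (about 7 kb before insertion) and designed to knock down mouse Dnd1 (dead end homolog 1, also known as RBMS4 or Ter). It is propagated in E. coli as a low-copy plasmid under ampicillin selection. The recorded growth strain is a recombination-deficient type commonly chosen to keep the repeated lentiviral LTR sequences stable. For mammalian cells the record lists puromycin as the selectable marker, which allows transduced or transfected populations to be enriched.

The payload is a short hairpin oligonucleotide, one of a numbered series ("#8") corresponding to a TRC library clone. It was inserted between the AgeI and EcoRI sites of the backbone, and both sites were destroyed by the cloning. The hairpin consists of a sense arm, a short loop, the complementary antisense arm and a terminal run of thymidines that acts as a Pol III terminator. Once transcribed, the stem-loop is processed by the cellular RNAi machinery into a small RNA that directs silencing of Dnd1 mRNA. The catalogue entry gives the promoter as EF1alpha. This is unusual, because the standard pLKO.1 design drives the hairpin from a human U6 Pol III promoter. No feature table is provided to resolve the discrepancy, so the promoter field should be treated with caution.

As a lentiviral transfer vector, it would be packaged into viral particles with helper plasmids that supply packaging and envelope functions, giving stable integration and sustained knockdown in mouse cells. The associated publication concerns the role of DND1 in maintaining germline stem cells through recruitment of the CCR4-NOT complex to target mRNAs, which is consistent with use of the construct for loss-of-function studies.
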