>Addgene plasmid #70069 | pLKO.1-shDnd1-No8 | addgene partial sequence | sequence record 129447 | hU6-F 5'-GAGGGCCTATTTCCCATGATT-3'
CAGGCTGTTAGAGAGATAATTGGAATTAATTTGACTGTAAACACAAAGATATTAGTACAAAATACGTGAC
GTAGAAAGTAATAATTTCTTGGGTAGTTTGCAGTTTTAAAATTATGTTTTAAAATGGACTATCATATGCT
TACCGTAACTTGAAAGTATTTCGATTTCTTGGCTTTATATATCTTGTGGAAAGGACGAAACACCGGTGAA
GCAGGTAC
