>Addgene plasmid #70069 | pLKO.1-shDnd1-No8 | addgene partial sequence | sequence record 129448 | pLJM1-3 5'-GACGTGAAGAATGTGCGAGA-3'
ACGCCCAGAGCAGCCGCGTCCCTGCGCAAACCCAGGGCTGCCTTGGAAAAGGCGCAACCCCAACCCCCTC
GAGCCGCGGCCAAAGTGGATCTCTGCTGTCCCTGTAATAAACCCGAAAATTTTGAATTTTTGTAATTTGT
TTTTGTAATTCTTTAGTTTGTATGTCTGTTGCTATTATGTCTACTATTCTTTCCCCTGCACTGTACCCCC
CAATCCCCCCTTTTCTTTTAAAATTGTGGATGAATACTGCCATTTGTCTCGAGGTCGAGAATTCAAAAAT
GAAGCAGGTACTATGGTTAACTCGAGTTAACCATAGT
